Addgene plasmid #194377: pcDNA3_SP-GCGR-V2R-NTEV-TCS-GV-2xHA
Purpose: Split TEV assays
Depositing lab: Michael Wehr. Publication: Improved Split TEV GPCR beta-arrestin-2 Recruitment Assays via Systematic Analysis of Signal Peptide and beta-arrestin Binding Motif Variants. Wu Y, von Hauff IV, Jensen N, Rossner MJ, Wehr MC. Biosensors (Basel). 2022 Dec 29;13(1):48. doi: 10.3390/bios13010048. PubMed 36671883.
Backbone
  Vector backbone: pcDNA3
  Vector type: Mammalian Expression
Growth in bacteria
  Bacterial resistance: Ampicillin, 100 μg/mL
  Growth temperature: 37°C
  Growth strain: DH5alpha
  Copy number: High Copy
Gene/Insert
  Gene/Insert name: SP-GCGR-V2R-NTEV-TCS-GV-2xHA
  Species: H. sapiens (human), Synthetic
  Entrez Gene: GCGR (a.k.a. GGR, GL-R, MVAH)
  Promoter: CMV
  Tag / fusion protein: 2xHA (C terminal on insert)
  Cloning method: Gateway Cloning
  Sequencing primers: 5′ CGCAAATGGGCGGTAGGCGTG; 3′ TAGAAGGCACAGTCGAGG
Terms and licenses: Academic/Nonprofit Terms; Industry Terms: Not Available to Industry
How to cite: pcDNA3_SP-GCGR-V2R-NTEV-TCS-GV-2xHA was a gift from Michael Wehr (Addgene plasmid # 194377 ; http://n2t.net/addgene:194377 ; RRID:Addgene_194377)
