[The description below was written by a language model from this plasmid's Addgene catalogue record and pLannotate feature annotations shown in this document.]
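Description:
pcDNA3_SP-GCGR-V2R-NTEV-TCS-GV-2xHA is an 8.4 kb mammalian expression plasmid on the pcDNA3 backbone, built by Gateway cloning as a sensor component for split TEV assays of GPCR activation. It is propagated in E. coli through a high-copy ColE1/pUC-type origin with ampicillin selection (AmpR). It also carries an f1 origin and an SV40 promoter-driven neomycin resistance cassette with an SV40 poly(A) signal, which would allow G418 selection in mammalian cells. Flanking T7 and SP6 promoters are standard pcDNA3 elements.

The CMV enhancer/promoter and bGH polyadenylation signal drive a single long fusion protein. Between attB1 and attB2 lies the human glucagon receptor (GCGR) coding sequence. By the construct name, a signal peptide (SP) precedes it, and the annotation also detects a short FLAG-like epitope fragment there. Downstream of attB2 come a short segment of the vasopressin V2 receptor (AVPR2), an N-terminal fragment of TEV protease (NTEV), a TEV cleavage site (TCS, named in the construct but not separately annotated), the artificial transcription factor GV (GAL4 DNA-binding domain fused to the VP16 activation domain), and a C-terminal 2xHA tag.

In the split TEV design, the V2R-derived tail serves as a β-arrestin binding motif. Agonist stimulation of GCGR recruits β-arrestin-2, which in this kind of assay carries the complementary C-terminal TEV fragment on a separate construct. This reconstitutes protease activity, which cuts at the TCS and releases GAL4-VP16 to activate a GAL4-responsive reporter. The associated study systematically compared signal peptide and β-arrestin binding motif variants to improve such recruitment assays.
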