Features (pLannotate 1.2.2; 29 found; start..end, strand, type, name):
     28..80      -  misc_feature   bom (fragment): basis of mobility region from pBR322
    235..614     +  enhancer       CMV enhancer: human cytomegalovirus immediate early enhancer
    615..818     +  promoter       CMV promoter: human cytomegalovirus (CMV) immediate early promoter
    814..847     +  LTR            5' LTR (truncated) (fragment): truncated 5' long terminal repeat (LTR) from HIV-1
    863..881     +  promoter       T7 promoter: promoter for bacteriophage T7 RNA polymerase
    899..923     +  protein_bind   attB1: mutant version of attB; recombination site for the Gateway® BP reaction BP Clonase™
    977..997     +  CDS            3xFLAG (fragment): three tandem FLAG® epitope tags
   1010..2440    +  CDS            GCGR: GLR_HUMAN - Experimental evidence at protein level: Swiss-Prot protein existence level 1. G-protein coupled receptor for glucagon that plays a central role in the regulation of blood glucose levels and glucose homeostasis. Regulates the rate of hepatic glucose production by promoting glycogen hydrolysis and gluconeogenesis. Plays an important role in mediating the responses to fasting. Ligand binding causes a conformation change that triggers signaling via guanine nucleotide-binding proteins (G proteins) and modulates the activity of down-stream effectors, such as adenylate cyclase. Promotes a
   2442..2466    -  protein_bind   attB2: mutant version of attB; recombination site for the Gateway® BP reaction BP Clonase™
   2477..2563    +  CDS            AVPR2 (fragment): V2R_HUMAN - Also known as ADHR, DIR, DIR3, V2R. Experimental evidence at protein level: Swiss-Prot protein existence level 1. Receptor for arginine vasopressin. The activity of this receptor is mediated by G proteins which activate adenylate cyclase. Involved in renal water reabsorption. From Homo sapiens (Human).
   2600..2950    +  CDS            TEV protease (fragment): tobacco etch virus protease (Kapust et al., 2001)
   3023..3463    +  CDS            GAL4 DNA binding domain: DNA binding domain of the GAL4 transcriptional activator; Saccharomyces cerevisiae GAL4 (truncated)
   3677..3910    +  CDS            VP16 AD: transcriptional activation domain of herpes simplex virus protein VP16 (Triezenberg et al., 1988; Cousens et al., 1989); UL48
   3914..3970    +  CDS            3xHA (fragment): three tandem HA epitope tags
   3983..4001    -  promoter       SP6 promoter: promoter for bacteriophage SP6 RNA polymerase
   4027..4251    +  polyA_signal   bGH poly(A) signal: bovine growth hormone polyadenylation signal
   4255..4276    +  promoter       SV40 promoter (fragment): SV40 enhancer and early promoter
   4297..4725    +  rep_origin     f1 ori (sequence partly withheld): f1 bacteriophage origin of replication; arrow indicates direction of (+) strand synthesis
   4739..5068    +  promoter       SV40 promoter: SV40 enhancer and early promoter
   5135..5926    +  CDS            neo: KKA2_KLEPN - Also known as kan, nptII. Experimental evidence at protein level: Swiss-Prot protein existence level 1. Resistance to kanamycin, neomycin, paromomycin, ribostamycin, butirosin and gentamicin B. From Klebsiella pneumoniae.
   5950..6108    +  CDS            ble (fragment): BLE_KLEPN - Experimental evidence at protein level: Swiss-Prot protein existence level 1. Binding protein with a strong affinity to the bleomycin family of antibiotics. Binds to CL990; an antimitotic-antibiotic compound. From Klebsiella pneumoniae.
   6103..6224    +  polyA_signal   SV40 poly(A) signal: SV40 polyadenylation signal
   6297..6313    -  protein_bind   lac operator: The lac repressor binds to the lac operator to inhibit transcription in E. coli. This inhibition can be relieved by adding lactose or isopropyl-β-D-thiogalactopyranoside (IPTG). lac repressor encoded by lacI
   6321..6351    -  promoter       lac promoter: promoter for the E. coli lac operon
   6366..6387    -  protein_bind   CAP binding site: CAP binding activates transcription in the presence of cAMP. E. coli catabolite activator protein
   6400..6492    -  CDS            lacI (fragment): lac repressor; lacI; The lac repressor binds to the lac operator to inhibit transcription in E. coli. This inhibition can be relieved by adding lactose or isopropyl-β-D-thiogalactopyranoside (IPTG).
   6675..7263    -  rep_origin     ori: high-copy-number ColE1/pMB1/pBR322/pUC origin of replication
   7434..8294    -  CDS            AmpR: β-lactamase; bla; confers resistance to ampicillin, carbenicillin, and related antibiotics
   8295..8399    -  promoter       AmpR promoter: bla
>Addgene plasmid #194377 | pcDNA3_SP-GCGR-V2R-NTEV-TCS-GV-2xHA | addgene full sequence | sequence record 381559 | Addgene NGS Result
GACGGATCGGGAGATCTCCCGATCCCCTATGGTGCACTCTCAGTACAATCTGCTCTGATGCCGCATAGTT
AAGCCAGTATCTGCTCCCTGCTTGTGTGTTGGAGGTCGCTGAGTAGTGCGCGAGCAAAATTTAAGCTACA
ACAAGGCAAGGCTTGACCGACAATTGCATGAAGAATCTGCTTAGGGTTAGGCGTTTTGCGCTGCTTCGCG
ATGTACGGGCCAGATATACGCGTTGACATTGATTATTGACTAGTTATTAATAGTAATCAATTACGGGGTC
ATTAGTTCATAGCCCATATATGGAGTTCCGCGTTACATAACTTACGGTAAATGGCCCGCCTGGCTGACCG
CCCAACGACCCCCGCCCATTGACGTCAATAATGACGTATGTTCCCATAGTAACGCCAATAGGGACTTTCC
ATTGACGTCAATGGGTGGAGTATTTACGGTAAACTGCCCACTTGGCAGTACATCAAGTGTATCATATGCC
AAGTACGCCCCCTATTGACGTCAATGACGGTAAATGGCCCGCCTGGCATTATGCCCAGTACATGACCTTA
TGGGACTTTCCTACTTGGCAGTACATCTACGTATTAGTCATCGCTATTACCATGGTGATGCGGTTTTGGC
AGTACATCAATGGGCGTGGATAGCGGTTTGACTCACGGGGATTTCCAAGTCTCCACCCCATTGACGTCAA
TGGGAGTTTGTTTTGGCACCAAAATCAACGGGACTTTCCAAAATGTCGTAACAACTCCGCCCCATTGACG
CAAATGGGCGGTAGGCGTGTACGGTGGGAGGTCTATATAAGCAGAGCTCTCTGGCTAACTAGAGAACCCA
CTGCTTACTGGCTTATCGAAATTAATACGACTCACTATAGGGAGACCCAAGCTTATCAACAAGTTTGTAC
AAAAAAGCAGGCTCCACCATGAAGACGATCATCGCCCTGAGCTACATCTTCTGCCTGGTATTCGCCGACT
ACAAGGACGATGATGACGCCAGCATCGATATGCCCCCCTGCCAGCCACAGCGACCCCTGCTGCTGTTGCT
GCTGCTGCTGGCCTGCCAGCCACAGGTCCCCTCCGCTCAGGTGATGGACTTCCTGTTTGAGAAGTGGAAG
CTCTACGGTGACCAGTGTCACCACAACCTGAGCCTGCTGCCCCCTCCCACGGAGCTGGTGTGCAACAGAA
CCTTCGACAAGTATTCCTGCTGGCCGGACACCCCCGCCAATACCACGGCCAACATCTCCTGCCCCTGGTA
CCTGCCTTGGCACCACAAAGTGCAACACCGCTTCGTGTTCAAGAGATGCGGGCCCGACGGTCAGTGGGTG
CGTGGACCCCGGGGGCAGCCTTGGCGTGATGCCTCCCAGTGCCAGATGGATGGCGAGGAGATTGAGGTCC
AGAAGGAGGTGGCCAAGATGTACAGCAGCTTCCAGGTGATGTACACAGTGGGCTACAGCCTGTCCCTGGG
GGCCCTGCTCCTCGCCTTGGCCATCCTGGGGGGCCTCAGCAAGCTGCACTGCACCCGCAATGCCATCCAC
GCGAATCTGTTTGCGTCCTTCGTGCTGAAAGCCAGCTCCGTGCTGGTCATTGATGGGCTGCTCAGGACCC
GCTACAGCCAGAAAATTGGCGACGACCTCAGTGTCAGCACCTGGCTCAGTGATGGAGCGGTGGCTGGCTG
CCGTGTGGCCGCGGTGTTCATGCAATATGGCATCGTGGCCAACTACTGCTGGCTGCTGGTGGAGGGCCTG
TACCTGCACAACCTGCTGGGCCTGGCCACCCTCCCCGAGAGGAGCTTCTTCAGCCTCTACCTGGGCATCG
GCTGGGGTGCCCCCATGCTGTTCGTCGTCCCCTGGGCAGTGGTCAAGTGTCTGTTCGAGAACGTCCAGTG
CTGGACCAGCAATGACAACATGGGCTTCTGGTGGATCCTGCGGTTCCCCGTCTTCCTGGCCATCCTGATC
AACTTCTTCATCTTCGTCCGCATCGTTCAGCTGCTCGTGGCCAAGCTGCGGGCACGGCAGATGCACCACA
CAGACTACAAGTTCCGGCTGGCCAAGTCCACGCTGACCCTCATCCCTCTGCTGGGCGTCCACGAAGTGGT
CTTCGCCTTCGTGACGGACGAGCACGCCCAGGGCACCCTGCGCTCCGCCAAGCTCTTCTTCGACCTCTTC
CTCAGCTCCTTCCAGGGCCTGCTGGTGGCTGTCCTCTACTGCTTCCTCAACAAGGAGGTGCAGTCGGAGC
TGCGGCGGCGTTGGCACCGCTGGCGCCTGGGCAAAGTGCTATGGGAGGAGCGGAACACCAGCAACCACAG
GGCCTCATCTTCGCCCGGCCACGGCCCTCCCAGCAAGGAGCTGCAGTTTGGGAGGGGTGGTGGCAGCCAG
GATTCATCTGCGGAGACCCCCTTGGCTGGTGGCCTCCCTAGATTGGCTGAGAGCCCCTTCGACCCAGCTT
TCTTGTACAAAGTGGTTGATGGTACCGCCCGGGGACGCACCCCACCCAGCCTGGGTCCCCAAGATGAGTC
CTGCACCACCGCCAGCTCCTCCCTGGCCAAGGACACTTCATCGGATGTCGGAGGTGGAGGTAGCGGAGGT
GGAGGTAGCGGAGAGAGCTTGTTTAAGGGACCACGTGATTACAACCCGATATCGAGCACCATTTGTCATT
TGACGAATGAATCTGATGGGCACACAACATCGTTGTATGGTATTGGATTTGGTCCCTTCATCATTACAAA
CAAGCACTTGTTTCGTCGCAATAATGGAACACTGTTGGTCCAATCACTACATGGTGTATTCAAGGTCAAG
GACACCACGACTTTGCAACAACACCTCATTGATGGGAGGGACATGATGATTATTCGCATGCCTAAGGATT
TCCCACCATTTCCTCAAAAGCTGAAATTTAGAGAGCCACAAAGGGAAGAGCGCATATGTCTTGTGACAAC
CAACTTCCAAGCTCCCGAGAACCTGTACTTCCAGGGTTCTAGAGAACAGAAGCTGATCTCAGAAGAGGAT
CTGGCCCGGGCCATGAAGCTACTGTCTTCTATCGAACAAGCATGCGATATTTGCCGACTTAAAAAGCTCA
AGTGCTCCAAAGAAAAACCGAAGTGCGCCAAGTGTCTGAAGAACAACTGGGAGTGTCGCTACTCTCCCAA
AACCAAAAGGTCTCCGCTGACTAGGGCACATCTGACAGAAGTGGAATCAAGGCTAGAAAGACTGGAACAG
CTATTTCTACTGATTTTTCCTCGAGAAGACCTTGACATGATTTTGAAAATGGATTCTTTACAGGATATAA
AAGCATTGTTAACAGGATTATTTGTACAAGATAATGTGAATAAAGATGCCGTCACAGATAGATTGGCTTC
AGTGGAGACTGATATGCCTCTAACATTGAGACAGCATAGAATAAGTGCGACATCATCATCGGAAGAGAGT
AGTAACAAAGGTCAAAGACAGTTGACTGTATCGCCGGAATTCCCGGGGATCAGCTTGATAATTCGATTCA
CCATGCCCAAGAAGAAGAGGAAGGTGGCGTACAGCCGCGCGCGTACGAAAAACAATTACGGGTCTACCAT
CGAGGGCCTGCTCGATCTCCCGGACGACGACGCCCCCGAAGAGGCGGGGCTGGCGGCTCCGCGCCTGTCC
TTTCTCCCCGCGGGACACACGCGCAGACTGTCGACGGCCCCCCCGACCGATGTCAGCCTGGGGGACGAGC
TCCACTTAGACGGCGAGGACGTCGCGATGGCGCATGCCGACGCGCTAGACGATTTCGATCTGGACATGTT
GGGGGACGGGGATTCCCCGGGTCCGGGATTTACCCCCCACGACTCCGCCCCCTACGGCGCTCTGGATATG
GCCGACTTCGAGTTTGAGCAGATGTTTACCGATGCCCTTGGAATTGACGAGTACGGTGGGGGCTACCCAT
ACGATGTTCCTGACTATGCGGGCTATCCCTATGACGTCCCGGACTATGCATGAGGGCCCTATTCTATAGT
GTCACCTAAATGCTAGAGCTCGCTGATCAGCCTCGACTGTGCCTTCTAGTTGCCAGCCATCTGTTGTTTG
CCCCTCCCCCGTGCCTTCCTTGACCCTGGAAGGTGCCACTCCCACTGTCCTTTCCTAATAAAATGAGGAA
ATTGCATCGCATTGTCTGAGTAGGTGTCATTCTATTCTGGGGGGTGGGGTGGGGCAGGACAGCAAGGGGG
AGGATTGGGAAGACAATAGCAGGCATGCTGGGGATGCGGTGGGCTCTATGGCTTCTGAGGCGGAAAGAAC
CAGCTGGGGCTCTAGGGGGTATCCCC
[124 nt withheld, positions 4297-4420]
C
[91 nt withheld, positions 4422-4512]
A
[49 nt withheld, positions 4514-4562]
CCTTTGACGTTGGAGTCCACGTTCTTT
[37 nt withheld, positions 4590-4626]
ACCCTATCTCGGTCTATTCTTTTGATTTATAAGGGATTTTGCCGATTTCGGCCTATTGGTTAAAAAATGA
GCTGATTTAACAAAAATTTAACGCGAATTAATTCTGTGGAATGTGTGTCAGTTAGGGTGTGGAAAGTCCC
CAGGCTCCCCAGCAGGCAGAAGTATGCAAAGCATGCATCTCAATTAGTCAGCAACCAGGTGTGGAAAGTC
CCCAGGCTCCCCAGCAGGCAGAAGTATGCAAAGCATGCATCTCAATTAGTCAGCAACCATAGTCCCGCCC
CTAACTCCGCCCATCCCGCCCCTAACTCCGCCCAGTTCCGCCCATTCTCCGCCCCATGGCTGACTAATTT
TTTTTATTTATGCAGAGGCCGAGGCCGCCTCTGCCTCTGAGCTATTCCAGAAGTAGTGAGGAGGCTTTTT
TGGAGGCCTAGGCTTTTGCAAAAAGCTCCCGGGAGCTTGTATATCCATTTTCGGATCTGATCAAGAGACA
GGATGAGGATCGTTTCGCATGATTGAACAAGATGGATTGCACGCAGGTTCTCCGGCCGCTTGGGTGGAGA
GGCTATTCGGCTATGACTGGGCACAACAGACAATCGGCTGCTCTGATGCCGCCGTGTTCCGGCTGTCAGC
GCAGGGGCGCCCGGTTCTTTTTGTCAAGACCGACCTGTCCGGTGCCCTGAATGAACTGCAGGACGAGGCA
GCGCGGCTATCGTGGCTGGCCACGACGGGCGTTCCTTGCGCAGCTGTGCTCGACGTTGTCACTGAAGCGG
GAAGGGACTGGCTGCTATTGGGCGAAGTGCCGGGGCAGGATCTCCTGTCATCTCACCTTGCTCCTGCCGA
GAAAGTATCCATCATGGCTGATGCAATGCGGCGGCTGCATACGCTTGATCCGGCTACCTGCCCATTCGAC
CACCAAGCGAAACATCGCATCGAGCGAGCACGTACTCGGATGGAAGCCGGTCTTGTCGATCAGGATGATC
TGGACGAAGAGCATCAGGGGCTCGCGCCAGCCGAACTGTTCGCCAGGCTCAAGGCGCGCATGCCCGACGG
CGAGGATCTCGTCGTGACCCATGGCGATGCCTGCTTGCCGAATATCATGGTGGAAAATGGCCGCTTTTCT
GGATTCATCGACTGTGGCCGGCTGGGTGTGGCGGACCGCTATCAGGACATAGCGTTGGCTACCCGTGATA
TTGCTGAAGAGCTTGGCGGCGAATGGGCTGACCGCTTCCTCGTGCTTTACGGTATCGCCGCTCCCGATTC
GCAGCGCATCGCCTTCTATCGCCTTCTTGACGAGTTCTTCTGAGCGGGACTCTGGGGTTCGAAATGACCG
ACCAAGCGACGCCCAACCTGCCATCACGAGATTTCGATTCCACCGCCGCCTTCTATGAAAGGTTGGGCTT
CGGAATCGTTTTCCGGGACGCCGGCTGGATGATCCTCCAGCGCGGGGATCTCATGCTGGAGTTCTTCGCC
CACCCCAACTTGTTTATTGCAGCTTATAATGGTTACAAATAAAGCAATAGCATCACAAATTTCACAAATA
AAGCATTTTTTTCACTGCATTCTAGTTGTGGTTTGTCCAAACTCATCAATGTATCTTATCATGTCTGTAT
ACCGTCGACCTCTAGCTAGAGCTTGGCGTAATCATGGTCATAGCTGTTTCCTGTGTGAAATTGTTATCCG
CTCACAATTCCACACAACATACGAGCCGGAAGCATAAAGTGTAAAGCCTGGGGTGCCTAATGAGTGAGCT
AACTCACATTAATTGCGTTGCGCTCACTGCCCGCTTTCCAGTCGGGAAACCTGTCGTGCCAGCTGCATTA
ATGAATCGGCCAACGCGCGGGGAGAGGCGGTTTGCGTATTGGGCGCTCTTCCGCTTCCTCGCTCACTGAC
TCGCTGCGCTCGGTCGTTCGGCTGCGGCGAGCGGTATCAGCTCACTCAAAGGCGGTAATACGGTTATCCA
CAGAATCAGGGGATAACGCAGGAAAGAACATGTGAGCAAAAGGCCAGCAAAAGGCCAGGAACCGTAAAAA
GGCCGCGTTGCTGGCGTTTTTCCATAGGCTCCGCCCCCCTGACGAGCATCACAAAAATCGACGCTCAAGT
CAGAGGTGGCGAAACCCGACAGGACTATAAAGATACCAGGCGTTTCCCCCTGGAAGCTCCCTCGTGCGCT
CTCCTGTTCCGACCCTGCCGCTTACCGGATACCTGTCCGCCTTTCTCCCTTCGGGAAGCGTGGCGCTTTC
TCATAGCTCACGCTGTAGGTATCTCAGTTCGGTGTAGGTCGTTCGCTCCAAGCTGGGCTGTGTGCACGAA
CCCCCCGTTCAGCCCGACCGCTGCGCCTTATCCGGTAACTATCGTCTTGAGTCCAACCCGGTAAGACACG
ACTTATCGCCACTGGCAGCAGCCACTGGTAACAGGATTAGCAGAGCGAGGTATGTAGGCGGTGCTACAGA
GTTCTTGAAGTGGTGGCCTAACTACGGCTACACTAGAAGAACAGTATTTGGTATCTGCGCTCTGCTGAAG
CCAGTTACCTTCGGAAAAAGAGTTGGTAGCTCTTGATCCGGCAAACAAACCACCGCTGGTAGCGGTGGTT
TTTTTGTTTGCAAGCAGCAGATTACGCGCAGAAAAAAAGGATCTCAAGAAGATCCTTTGATCTTTTCTAC
GGGGTCTGACGCTCAGTGGAACGAAAACTCACGTTAAGGGATTTTGGTCATGAGATTATCAAAAAGGATC
TTCACCTAGATCCTTTTAAATTAAAAATGAAGTTTTAAATCAATCTAAAGTATATATGAGTAAACTTGGT
CTGACAGTTACCAATGCTTAATCAGTGAGGCACCTATCTCAGCGATCTGTCTATTTCGTTCATCCATAGT
TGCCTGACTCCCCGTCGTGTAGATAACTACGATACGGGAGGGCTTACCATCTGGCCCCAGTGCTGCAATG
ATACCGCGAGACCCACGCTCACCGGCTCCAGATTTATCAGCAATAAACCAGCCAGCCGGAAGGGCCGAGC
GCAGAAGTGGTCCTGCAACTTTATCCGCCTCCATCCAGTCTATTAATTGTTGCCGGGAAGCTAGAGTAAG
TAGTTCGCCAGTTAATAGTTTGCGCAACGTTGTTGCCATTGCTACAGGCATCGTGGTGTCACGCTCGTCG
TTTGGTATGGCTTCATTCAGCTCCGGTTCCCAACGATCAAGGCGAGTTACATGATCCCCCATGTTGTGCA
AAAAAGCGGTTAGCTCCTTCGGTCCTCCGATCGTTGTCAGAAGTAAGTTGGCCGCAGTGTTATCACTCAT
GGTTATGGCAGCACTGCATAATTCTCTTACTGTCATGCCATCCGTAAGATGCTTTTCTGTGACTGGTGAG
TACTCAACCAAGTCATTCTGAGAATAGTGTATGCGGCGACCGAGTTGCTCTTGCCCGGCGTCAATACGGG
ATAATACCGCGCCACATAGCAGAACTTTAAAAGTGCTCATCATTGGAAAACGTTCTTCGGGGCGAAAACT
CTCAAGGATCTTACCGCTGTTGAGATCCAGTTCGATGTAACCCACTCGTGCACCCAACTGATCTTCAGCA
TCTTTTACTTTCACCAGCGTTTCTGGGTGAGCAAAAACAGGAAGGCAAAATGCCGCAAAAAAGGGAATAA
GGGCGACACGGAAATGTTGAATACTCATACTCTTCCTTTTTCAATATTATTGAAGCATTTATCAGGGTTA
TTGTCTCATGAGCGGATACATATTTGAATGTATTTAGAAAAATAAACAAATAGGGGTTCCGCGCACATTT
CCCCGAAAAGTGCCACCTGACGTC
